Addgene plasmid #198271: pAWP78-PVCpnf1-16
Purpose: Unmodified pPVC; contains WT PVC structural/accessory genes
Depositing lab: Feng Zhang. Depositing organization: Broad Institute. Publication: Programmable protein delivery with a bacterial contractile injection system. Kreitz J, Friedrich MJ, Guru A, Lash B, Saito M, Macrae RK, Zhang F. Nature. 2023 Apr;616(7956):357-364. doi: 10.1038/s41586-023-05870-7. Epub 2023 Mar 29. PubMed 36991127.
Backbone
  Vector backbone: pAWP78
  Vector type: Bacterial Expression
Growth in bacteria
  Bacterial resistance: Kanamycin, 50 μg/mL
  Growth temperature: 37°C
  Growth strain: DH5alpha
  Copy number: Low Copy
Gene/Insert
  Gene/Insert name: PVCpnf1-16
  Species: Photorhabdus asymbiotica
  Cloning method: Gibson Cloning
Terms and licenses: Academic/Nonprofit Terms; Industry Terms: Not Available to Industry
How to cite: pAWP78-PVCpnf1-16 was a gift from Feng Zhang (Addgene plasmid # 198271 ; http://n2t.net/addgene:198271 ; RRID:Addgene_198271)
