[The description below was written by a language model from this plasmid's Addgene catalogue record and pLannotate feature annotations shown in this document.]
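Description:
pAWP78-PVCpnf1-16 is a bacterial expression plasmid of about 25.3 kb built on the pAWP78 backbone. It carries the wild-type structural and accessory genes (pvc1–16) of the Photorhabdus virulence cassette PVCpnf from Photorhabdus asymbiotica, assembled by Gibson cloning. The catalogue describes it as the unmodified "pPVC" construct, the baseline version of the locus that encodes this extracellular contractile injection system, a phage-tail-like particle that bacteria use to inject protein payloads into target cells.

The annotated backbone is a broad-host-range IncP-type replicon. It has oriV together with trfA, whose product binds and activates oriV, plus oriT and traJ, which allow conjugative mobilisation when transfer functions are supplied in trans. A ColE1/pUC-type origin is also annotated, although the catalogue lists the plasmid as low copy. Selection is by kanamycin through the aph(3')-Ia gene, and a short tetR fragment next to it appears to be a backbone remnant.

The automated feature table annotates only these backbone elements. The roughly 20 kb stretch between the ColE1 origin and KanR, which presumably holds the PVC operon, carries no annotations, so the individual pvc genes and the promoter driving them are not stated in the record.

The purpose field and the associated work on programmable protein delivery indicate that the plasmid is used to produce native PVC particles in E. coli. It serves as the reference or parent construct for engineered variants. The record lists only structural and accessory genes in this plasmid, not payload genes.
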