Features (pLannotate 1.2.2; 7 found; start..end, strand, type, name):
      1..1149    -  CDS            trfA: trans-acting replication protein that binds to and activates oriV
   1421..1792    -  CDS            traJ: oriT-recognizing protein; traJ
   1825..1934    -  oriT           oriT: incP origin of transfer
   2087..2718    +  rep_origin     oriV: incP origin of replication
   3027..3615    +  rep_origin     ori: high-copy-number ColE1/pMB1/pBR322/pUC origin of replication
  24205..25020   -  CDS            KanR: aminoglycoside phosphotransferase; aph(3')-Ia; confers resistance to kanamycin in bacteria or G418 (Geneticin®) in eukaryotes
  25152..25304   -  CDS            tetR (fragment): TETR1_ECOLX - Experimental evidence at protein level: Swiss-Prot protein existence level 1. TetR is the repressor of the tetracycline resistance element; its N-terminal region forms a helix-turn-helix structure and binds DNA. Binding of tetracycline to TetR reduces the repressor affinity for the tetracycline resistance gene (tetA) promoter operator sites. From Escherichia coli.
>Addgene plasmid #198271 | pAWP78-PVCpnf1-16 | addgene full sequence | sequence record 457429 | Addgene NGS Result
CTAGCGTTTGCAATGCACCAGGTCATCATTGACCCAGGCGTGTTCCACCAGGCCGCTGCCTCGCAACTCT
TCGCAGGCTTCGCCGACCTGCTCGCGCCACTTCTTCACGCGGGTGGAATCCGATCCGCACATGAGGCGGA
AGGTTTCCAGCTTGAGCGGGTACGGCTCCCGGTGCGAGCTGAAATAGTCGAACATCCGTCGGGCCGTCGG
CGACAGCTTGCGGTACTTCTCCCATATGAATTTCGTGTAGTGGTCGCCAGCAAACAGCACGACGATTTCC
TCGTCGATCAGGACCTGGCAACGGGACGTTTTCTTGCCACGGTCCAGGACGCGGAAGCGGTGCAGCAGCG
ACACCGATTCCAGGTGCCCAACGCGGTCGGACGTGAAGCCCATCGCCGTCGCCTGTAGGCGCGACAGGCA
TTCCTCGGCCTTCGTGTAATACCGGCCATTGATCGACCAGCCCAGGTCCTGGCAAAGCTCGTAGAACGTG
AAGGTGATCGGCTCGCCGATAGGGGTGCGCTTCGCGTACTCCAACACCTGCTGCCACACCAGTTCGTCAT
CGTCGGCCCGCAGCTCGACGCCGGTGTAGGTGATCTTCACGTCCTTGTTGACGTGGAAAATGACCTTGTT
TTGCAGCGCCTCGCGCGGGATTTTCTTGTTGCGCGTGGTGAACAGGGCAGAGCGGGCCGTGTCGTTTGGC
ATCGCTCGCATCGTGTCCGGCCACGGCGCAATATCGAACAAGGAAAGCTGCATTTCCTTGATCTGCTGCT
TCGTGTGTTTCAGCAACGCGGCCTGCTTGGCCTCGCTGACCTGTTTTGCCAGGTCCTCGCCGGCGGTTTT
TCGCTTCTTGGTCGTCATAGTTCCTCGCGTGTCGATGGTCATCGACTTCGCCAAACCTGCCGCCTCCTGT
TCGAGACGACGCGAACGCTCCACGGCGGCCGATGGCGCGGGCAGGGCAGGGGGAGCCAGTTGCACGCTGT
CGCGCTCGATCTTGGCCGTAGCTTGCTGGACCATCGAGCCGACGGACTGGAAGGTTTCGCGGGGCGCACG
CATGACGGTGCGGCTTGCGATGGTTTCGGCATCCTCGGCGGAAAACCCCGCGTCGATCAGTTCTTGCCTG
TATGCCTTCCGGTCAAACGTCCGATTCATTCACCCTCCTTGCGGGATTGCCCCGACTCACGCCGGGGCAA
TGTGCCCTTATTCCTGATTTGACCCGCCTGGTGCCTTGGTGTCCAGATAATCCACCTTATCGGCAATGAA
GTCGGTCCCGTAGACCGTCTGGCCGTCCTTCTCGTACTTGGTATTCCGAATCTTGCCCTGCACGAATACC
AGCTCCGCGAAGTCGCTCTTCTTGATGGAGCGCATGGGGACGTGCTTGGCAATCACGCGCACCCCCCGGC
CGTTTTAGCGGCTAAAAAAGTCATGGCTCTGCCCTCGGGCGGACCACGCCCATCATGACCTTGCCAAGCT
CGTCCTGCTTCTCTTCGATCTTCGCCAGCAGGGCGAGGATCGTGGCATCACCGAACCGCGCCGTGCGCGG
GTCGTCGGTGAGCCAGAGTTTCAGCAGGCCGCCCAGGCGGCCCAGGTCGCCATTGATGCGGGCCAGCTCG
CGGACGTGCTCATAGTCCACGACGCCCGTGATTTTGTAGCCCTGGCCGACGGCCAGCAGGTAGGCCTACA
GGCTCATGCCGGCCGCCGCCGCCTTTTCCTCAATCGCTCTTCGTTCGTCTGGAAGGCAGTACACCTTGAT
AGGTGGGCTGCCCTTCCTGGTTGGCTTGGTTTCATCAGCCATCCGCTTGCCCTCATCTGTTACGCCGGCG
GTAGCCGGCCAGCCTCGCAGAGCAGGATTCCCGTTGAGCACCGCCAGGTGCGAATAAGGGACAGTGAAGA
AGGAACACCCGCTCGCGGGTGGGCCTACTTCACCTATCCTGCCCGGCTGACGCCGTTGGATACACCAAGG
AAAGTCTACACGAACCCTTTGGCAAAATCCTGTATATCGTGCGAAAAAGGATGGATATACCGAAAAAATC
GCTATAATGACCCCGAAGCAGGGTTATGCAGCGGAAAAGATCCGTCGACCCTTTCCGACGCTCACCGGGC
TGGTTGCCCTCGCCGCTGGGCTGGCGGCCGTCTATGGCCCTGCAAACGCGCCAGAAACGCCGTCGAAGCC
GTGTGCGAGACACCGCGGCCGCCGGCGTTGTGGATACCTCGCGGAAAACTTGGCCCTCACTGACAGATGA
GGGGCGGACGTTGACACTTGAGGGGCCGACTCACCCGGCGCGGCGTTGACAGATGAGGGGCAGGCTCGAT
TTCGGCCGGCGACGTGGAGCTGGCCAGCCTCGCAAATCGGCGAAAACGCCTGATTTTACGCGAGTTTCCC
ACAGATGATGTGGACAAGCCTGGGGATAAGTGCCCTGCGGTATTGACACTTGAGGGGCGCGACTACTGAC
AGATGAGGGGCGCGATCCTTGACACTTGAGGGGCAGAGTGCTGACAGATGAGGGGCGCACCTATTGACAT
TTGAGGGGCTGTCCACAGGCAGAAAATCCAGCATTTGCAAGGGTTTCCGCCCGTTTTTCGGCCACCGCTA
ACCTGTCTTTTAACCTGCTTTTAAACCAATATTTATAAACCTTGTTTTTAACCAGGGCTGCGCCCTGTGC
GCGTGACCGCGCACGCCGAAGGGGGGTGCCCCCCCTTCTCGAACCCTCCCGGCCCGCTAACGCGGGCCTC
CCATCCCCCCAGGGGCTGCGCCCCTCGGCCGCGAACGGCCTCACCCCAAAAATGGCAGCCAAGCTGACCC
GCTAGGGACGTGAAGTCGATTCCTTCGATGGTTAGCAATCAAAGACTCAGAGTGCTGTCTGGAGCGTGAA
TCTAACGGTACGTATCTCGATTGCTCGGTCGCTATTCGCACTCTGCGAAAGTTCGTACCGCTCATTCACT
AGGTTGCGAATCATGACCAAAATCCCTTAACGTGAGTTTTCGTTCCACTGAGCGTCAGACCCCGTAGAAA
AGATCAAAGGATCTTCTTGAGATCCTTTTTTTCTGCGCGTAATCTGCTGCTTGCAAACAAAAAAACCACC
GCTACCAGCGGTGGTTTGTTTGCCGGATCAAGAGCTACCAACTCTTTTTCCGAAGGTAACTGGCTTCAGC
AGAGCGCAGATACCAAATACTGTTCTTCTAGTGTAGCCGTAGTTAGGCCACCACTTCAAGAACTCTGTAG
CACCGCCTACATACCTCGCTCTGCTAATCCTGTTACCAGTGGCTGCTGCCAGTGGCGATAAGTCGTGTCT
TACCGGGTTGGACTCAAGACGATAGTTACCGGATAAGGCGCAGCGGTCGGGCTGAACGGGGGGTTCGTGC
ACACAGCCCAGCTTGGAGCGAACGACCTACACCGAACTGAGATACCTACAGCGTGAGCTATGAGAAAGCG
CCACGCTTCCCGAAGGGAGAAAGGCGGACAGGTATCCGGTAAGCGGCAGGGTCGGAACAGGAGAGCGCAC
GAGGGAGCTTCCAGGGGGAAACGCCTGGTATCTTTATAGTCCTGTCGGGTTTCGCCACCTCTGACTTGAG
CGTCGATTTTTGTGATGCTCGTCAGGGGGGCGGAGCCTATGGAAAAACGCCAGCAACGCGGCCTTTTTAC
GGTTCCTGGCCTTTTGCTGGCCTTTTGCTCACATGTTCTTTCCTGCGTTATCCCCTGATTCTGTGGATAA
CCGTATTACCGCCTTTGAGTGAGCTGTCGCGAATGCATCTAGATATAATTACATCTTCATCATTCGGTAT
TTTAAATGACATATATCCTCCTTCCGAATAGTTTTAATGGTGATGTTCGATTGGACAGTGTTTTCCATTA
TTAAAATTTTAAGTATCACATCATGTTTAATGAAGGATTGATGTTTATTAGAATATTCATAATAGCTTTG
TCTTTGCCTCTATGTAAATGAAATTGCATAAAAAGCAAATTGCATTATTGGCAATGTACTTATTCTGGAT
TTTTCGGCACGATAAATTATTGGTGTAAGTTTTATATCATGAGTAAAAATTCGGAATGATATTCCTGTCA
TTTTGTGGCGGTAGCGTTACTCAAGATATTATCCTACATCATATGTTGATTATTGTAATCAATCGAGCTA
TTTTTTGTCTAAAAAGGGGCTTTTATGTCTACAAGTACATCTCAAATTGCGGTTGAATATCCTATTCCTG
TCTATCGCTTTATTGTTTCTGTCGGAGATGAGAAAATTCCATTTAATAGTGTTTCAGGATTAGATATTAG
TTATGACACCATTGAATACCGAGATGGTGTTGGTAATTGGTTCAAAATGCCGGGTCAGAGTCAGAGCACT
AATATCACCTTGCGTAAAGGCGTTTTCCCGGGGAAAACAGAACTGTTTGATTGGATTAACTCTATTCAGC
TTAATCAGGTAGAGAAAAAGGATATTACCATCAGTTTAACTAATGATGCAGGTACCGAATTATTAATGAC
CTGGAATGTTTCTAATGCTTTTCCCACTTCATTGACTTCACCTTCATTTGATGCCACCAGTAATGATATT
GCAGTACAGGAAATTACGCTGATGGCAGATCGGGTGATTATGCAGGCTGTTTGAAGCATTGATATTTAAT
CATCTCATATAAGGGAACTTTTATGACAACCGTTACCAGTTATCCTGGCGTTTATATTGAAGAATTAAAT
AGCCTGGCCTTGTCAGTTTCAAATAGCGCCACAGCGGTTCCTGTTTTTGCTGTGGACGAACAAAACCAAT
ATATTAGTGAAGATAATGCAATCCGTATTAATTCGTGGATGGATTATCTTAATCTGATTGGCAATTTTAA
TAATGAAGACAAATTAGATGTTTCTGTGCGTGCTTATTTTGCCAATGGAGGTGGATATTGTTATCTCGTC
AAAACAACGAGTTTAGAAAAAATTATTCCAACCTTGGATGATGTAACCTTATTGGTTGCTGCGGGCGAAG
ATATTAAAACGACAGTAGATGTTTTATGTCAGCCAGGAAAAGGGTTATTCGCAGTCTTTGATGGCCCTGA
AACAGAGTTGACTATCAACGGTGCGGAAGAGGCAAAACAAGCCTATACCGCCACACCATTCGCTGCGGTT
TATTATCCTTGGTTGAAAGCGGATTGGGCTAACATAGATATTCCACCCAGTGCAGTGATGGCGGGAGTTT
ATGCATCGGTGGATTTATCCCGTGGTGTATGGAAAGCGCCTGCCAATGTTGCGTTGAAAGGGGGCCTGGA
ACCTAAATTTTTAGTCACGGATGAATTGCAGGGTGAATATAACACTGGCCGCGCTATCAATATGATTCGT
AATTTCAGTAACACAGGTACTACGGTTTGGGGTGCAAGAACCCTGGAAGATAAAGACAATTGGCGTTATG
TTCCAGTGCGACGCTTGTTTAATTCTGTGGAGCGGGATATCAAGCGTGCCATGAGCTTTGCTATGTTCGA
GCCTAATAATCAGCCTACTTGGGAGCGGGTACGGGCGGCGATTAGCAACTACCTTTATAGCCTGTGGCAA
CAGGGGGGATTAGCTGGCAGCAAAGAAGAAGACGCTTATTTTGTGCAAATTGGTAAAGGTATAACGATGA
CACAGGAGCAGATTGATGCAGGGCAAATGATTGTTAAAGTCGGTTTGGCTGCTGTACGGCCTGCGGAATT
TATCATTCTCCAGTTTACGCAAGATGTAGAACAGCGTTAATCATATGATTATGAGGAGTTATCATGTCTG
CTATTCTGAAAGCGCCTGGCGTTTATATTGAAGAAGACGCTTCCCTAGCGTTGTCTGTCAGTAACAGCGC
GACTGCCGTGCCTGTTTTTATCGGAAAATTTACTCCGACAGTGGTTGATTCAATCCAAGTCTGTACCCGT
ATCAGCAACTGGCTTGAATTCACTTCCTCTTTTTCCCTAGCTCCAACAGTTGAGATTGTTGTCCAATCTA
ACACTGAATCTGAATCTGAATCTGAAACTTACCACTATATTGAGACAATCAATTTATCTCCAGCTGTGGA
AGCATTGCGACTCTATTTTCAAAATGGCGGAGGAGCTTGCTATATCTACCCATTAAATGATGCTGAAGAT
GAATTGGTTCTGGCGGCCATACCAGAAGTCATTGAACAGAAAGGTGATATTACTCTGTTGGTTTGCCCGG
AACTCGATCTGGATTACAAAACTAAGATCTATGGCGCAGTGAGCTCACTGTTGAATGATAACAAAGTGGG
CTATTTCCTGATTGCGGATAGCAATGATGGAGAATCTGTGTCAGGAGTATGGAATAGTGCTAAGGCCGCC
GCCTATTATCCCCAGTTGGAAACTAACCTAAAATTTTCCACGTTGCCTGGGGATAAGGACATTCGTATCA
GCGGTTATCAGGATGATGATGAAACACATAAACCGAAAAACTTGGATGAGCTCAGGACAATCAACGAGGC
GTTGGCACAGGATATTGATGCAAGATTGCTCGAGGAGAAACAACGTGCTGTCATCATTCCGCCAAGTGCT
GCCATTGCGGGCATTTATTGCCAAACGGATAATCGTCGCGGTGTTTGGAAAGCGCCAGCCAACGTTGCGC
TCACAGGGATCGGGAGTTTGCTTGATAAGGTAGACGATGAACGGCAGGGAGAGATGAATGACAAGGGAAT
CAATGTCATCCGTTCATTTACCGACCGTGGTTTTATGGTCTGGGGAGCCCGTACTTGTGTGGACGCTGCC
AACATCAGCTGGCGTTATATTCCTGTTCGTCGCCTGTTCAATTCCGTTGAACGAGATATCCGCCAGGCGC
TGCGCGCTGTGTTGTTTGAAACTAATAGTCAGCCTACCTGGGTACGTGCTAAGGCTGCCGTTGATCAATA
TCTTTATACCCTTTGGCAGAAAAATGCATTGATGGGTGCTCGCCCGGAAGAAGCTTATTTTGTGCAAATT
GGTCAGGATATCACCATGTCCGAGGCTGATATTAAACAGGGTAAGATGATCATGACTGTTGGTTTGGCAG
CAGTGCGGCCAGCTGAGTTCATCATTCTGCAATTTACGCAGGATGTTGTTCAGTAATCTCCATGACTAAA
CGCCAGGCACTGTATTGACAGTGCCTACTCTAACCATCTTGGAGGAGGTGATGATGATGGAGAGACTCCA
ACCGGGTGTGACTTTAACAGAAAGTATAATCACGATGGGTCAGCAAGAGATACCCAGTGCTGTGCCGGTG
TTTATTGGTTACACCGTTCGTTATCCGGAACAATCGGAAGCATCAGTCCGTATCGACAGTTTGGCCGAGT
ATACCAGCCTGTTTGGTGACGACCATGTGATGATGTTTGCTGTCAGGCACTATTTTGATAATGGCGGGCA
ACAGGCATTTGTTTTACCCCTGAAGGACAATATGCCATCAGTGGAGATGACCACAGCTGAAGCGGAAAAT
CTGATAGCCGCATTGCGCTCTGCTACGGTTAGCGAAGCCATTGGTGGGCATAGTCAGATTACACTGATTT
TGGTACCGGATATGGCTCGGCTTAATGACAGTGATATTGATGACTCCTCAACCCAGGTAAGCCTGTGGTC
CCAAGGCTGGGAGGCGCTGCTGCAATTGAGTCAGGTTAGGCCCAACCTCTTTGTGCTGTTAGATGCGCCG
GATAATGTTGAACAGGCGCAGAAGTGTATGACAACGCTATCGTCAGATTATCGTCAATGGGGGGCAGCAT
ATTGGCCTCGTCTGGAAACTACCTATCAGAAAGAAATATCTGGCAAGGACAATGAATCTCAGGGAATTTT
CCAGGGGACTGTTCTGTCACCCACAGCCGCGGTCGCAGCGGTAATTCAACGCACGGATAACGACGCGGGT
GTTTGGAAAGCACCGGCCAATATTGCCTTATCCCAGGTTATTCGACCTGTTAAATCTTATCTTCAGGGAA
GTGTACTGTTTAACAGCAGCGGCACTTCGCTCAATGTGATCCGCAGTTTCCCAGGTAAGGGCATACGGGT
ATGGGGATGCCGCACTCTGGAAAACACGGATAATACGCAGTGGCGCTATCTGCAAACACGTCGGCTGGTT
TCCTATGTAACAGCGCATTTGACCCAATTGGCTCGCATGTATGTCTTCGAGCCAAATAATGAACTTACCT
GGATGAAGTTAAAAGGACAAAGTTACAACTGGTTACGGCAATTATGGTTGCAGGGTGGCTTGTATGGTTC
ACAGGAGGATGAGGCATTTAACATTCTGTTAGGCGTAAACGAGACGATGACTGAGGATGATGTTCGTGCA
GGAAAAATGATCATGAAAGTTGAGTTGGCTGTGTTGTTTCCTGCCGAATTTATTGAGATCAGTTTGGTGT
TTAATACCCAAACAGAGGCGCTGTCTTAAGAAGGAAAAAGTACGATGAACGATTATTACACACCCGTGGT
ATCCCATCGTTTTATGGCGAGTTTTATTTTTAACCGCATTCCCGATCCGCTGGATATTCGTTTTCAGCGT
ATCTCTGGCCTTAGTCGGGAACTACAGGTGACTCAGTACAGTGAGGGAGGAGAAAATGCCCGTAATAACT
ATTTAGCTGAGAAAATCCAACACGGTACGTTGACTTTGGAACGGGGCGTGATGACAGTCTCGCCATTGAC
CTGGATGTTTGATCGGGTATTGAGTGGTGAAAAAATCGCTTATGCCGATGTGGTGGTGATGCTACTGAAT
GAAAATTCACTGCCATTGTCCAGTTGGACGTTGAGCAATGCGCTGCCGGTACGCTGGCAAACCAGCGACT
TTGACGCTAACAGCAATGCCATATTGGTGAATACCCTTGAATTGCGTTACCAGGATATGCGCTGGCTTGG
AGTCAAAATATGACAGTAGAAATCAGAGAGTTACTTATCCAGGCAAAGGTAGTGCCATCAACACGACCGA
CTGAATCAGAACGGCAAAACCATTCTTTGATACAGGAAAGTCTGGATGAGGCGACTTGGGTGGAAACGAT
AAAACGCGAAGTGTTGGCCGCATTACGCGATGAGGAAGGGTGGCGTCCATGAGTCTGATTGAACGTGGTT
TAGCTAAGCTGACAATTAATGCTTATAAGGATAGGGAAGGGAAGATACGGGCAGGAACGTTGCAGGCCAT
GTATAACCCTGACTCCTTGCAACTGGATTACCAAACGGATTATCAGCAATCCCAAGCGATTAATAGCGAA
AAGCAAAGTAGCATTTATGTACAGGCCAAGCCCGCAGGGTTATCACTTGAATTAATTTTTGATGCCACGA
TGCCGGGTAACAAAACCCCCATTGAAGAGCAGCTCATGCAGCTCAAGCAACTGTGCAGTGTGGATGCAAC
CAGTAACGAGACGCGATTCCTGCAAGTTAAATGGGGCAAAATGCGTTGGGAAAGTCGGGGTTACTTTGCT
GGCAGGGCCAAGAGTTTGTCTGTGAATTACACTTTGTTTGATCGTGATGCGACTCCCTTGAGGGTACGGG
TAATATTGGCATTAGTGGCTGATGAAAGTCTGGTGTTGCAGGAGACTGAACAAAATCTGCAATCTCCGGC
AAAAATCGCATTACGCATACAGGATGGGGTATCTCTGGCTCTGATGGCAGCCAGTACGGCATCAACATTG
TCAGGCGGTGTGGATTATCTGACGCTGGCCTGGCAAAACGGTCTGGATAATCTCAATGGGTTCGTTCCGG
GTGAAATATTGCAGGCCACCAGGGGAGACGAATCATGAGCCACCAACTGAAAATTATTGCAGATGGTAAG
GCACTGTCACTTTTGGCCGCGGTAGATGTGGACACCTGTTATCGGGTTAACAGTATACCTTCTGCGACAT
TGAAACTGAGCGTACCGGATAGGCCACTCTCTTCTTTCAGTCAGACGGATGTTCAGACAGAACTGGCCCA
CTGTCAGGTAGGGAAAACCCTGCGTCTGGAATTGATTGATGGTAGCAAAAAATGGGTGCTGTTTAATGGT
CTTATTACCCGTAAGGCTCTGAGAATTAAGAATAAGCAATTATTGCTCACTCTGGTTGTCAAGCATCGGT
TGCAACTGATGGTGGATACCCAGCATTCACAGCTGTTTAAAGACAAAAGCGAAAAAGCGATCTTAAGCAC
GCTATTGAATCAGACCGGAATCAATGCTCGCTTCGGAAAGATAGCGGCGTTAGATCAAAAGCATGAACAG
ATGGTGCAATTTCGTTGTTCAGACTGGCATTTTCTGTTGTGCCGACTGTCGGCAACCGGTGCATGGTTGT
TACCTGCCATAGAAGACGTTCAGTTTGTTCAACCTGATGCTCTGAAATCAAACTCAGCCTATACCTTGAA
GAGCAGGGGGGATGAGAACAAAGACATCGTTGTCAAGGATGCTTACTGGCAGTTTGACAATCAAATCAAC
CCCGCTTTGCTGGAAGTCAGTGGCTGGGATATCAGTAAGCAGCAGGTACAATCAGGCGGTCGCTACGGAA
AAATCGCGTTGGGTAAGGCGGCACTCTCTCCTGATGGATTGGCATCCCTTAATAAAACGGGTTGGGACAT
TTGTTATAGCAGTCCGTTAACAACCCAGGAAAGCGGTTATCTGGCACAGGGATTATTGCTTAACCAGCGC
ATTTCTGGGGTGACAGGAGAATTTTTGCTCAAAGGAGATGGGCGTTACCAGTTGGGAGACAACATTCAGC
TGACTGGATTTGGTTCACAGTTAGATGGTACGGCAAGCATTACTGAGGTTCGCCACCGTCTTAATCGGCG
AATTGATTGGGAAACCACGGTGAGCATTGGTTTACAACATGAATATTTGCCGATATTACCTGATGCTCCC
GAACTACATATTGCGACAGTAGCGAAATATCAGCAGGACAGTGCGGTGTTAAACCGTATCCCCATTATTC
TGCCGGTACTGAATCGTCCCAATGAATTTTTGTGGGCCAGATTGGGGAAACCTTATGCTAGCCATGAAAG
CGGTTTCTGTTTTTACCCAGAGCCAGGTGACGAAGTTATTATTGGTTTTTTTGAAAATGATCCGCGTTAT
CCAGTTATTTTAGGTGCTATGCATAATCCGAAAAATAAGGCCCCTTTTGAACCAACCCAAGATAATAGGG
AAAAAGTATTGATCGTTAAAAAAGGTGAAGCGCAACAACAATTAGTCATTGATGGCAAAGAGAAAATGAT
CCGAATTAATGCGGGTGAAAATCAAATAATGCTTCAGCAAGATAAAGACATTTCTCTGTCAACGAAAAAA
GAATTAACACTGAAAGCGCAGACAATGAATGCCACGATGGATAAATCATTGGCAATGTCCGGGAAAAACA
GTGTTGAAATCAAAGGCGCAAAAATTAATCTTACCCAATGAAAGGTGACGATGAATGGAAAATCAAATAC
TGACACAACTCTATGGTCGTGGTTGGGCTTTTCCTCCGGTCTTTTCCCTTGAAAAGGGGGTAGAGATGGC
TGAAGGGGCGGAAGATGTGAGACAAAGTTTGCAGATTCTGTTTAGTACTGAGCCGGGGGAACGTCTTATG
CGTGAAAATTATGGCTGCGGATTAAATGATTTTATGTTTGAAAATATCCGCAATGAACTTATTGCTGAAA
TTGAATCCCATATCCATGACAACGTATTACGATATGAACCCCGGGCTGATATGACTGATATTCAGGTTCG
TCAATCCCCTGGCATGGGGAATACTTTGCAAGTGCAGGTCATGTATCGCCTGAGAGGGAGTGATATCAAT
CAACAAATCCAGGGAGTACTTGCACTGAGTGAAGGCCGGGTGACGGAGGTAGTATGAGTGAAGCGATTGT
GGTGGATGGTGACGTGTTACAGTTTGATCCCAACTTTGGCAATCGGCAGGTGACGGTTCCCAGCCCAGGA
AAAATTAGCGGCACAGGACATGCGCAGGTAAGTGGAAAAAAAGTGTGTATTCTGGGGGATGAGAAACAGG
TCAGGGTTTCTGCAACCTATATTACAACAACACATACTACGCCGGGAACAGGAACCATTACTATCAGTGC
TCTGGATGCTGGCCAGCAGGCCCTTCAGTGTACCAGTGGGGCGGCTTTAATTATCAAGGGGCAGCAATTT
ACGGCGATGTTTACGCCTGAATTGCCAGCCATGAATAATACAGTGACTCCGCCACAACCGGATGTTACGA
CACCTTCATCAGGAAAAGGACGTTTTATCACTCAACAAAATTTTGCTACCGTAAATTAGAGTATTGACTG
AATTAAATAGAATTAACGAAGGTGTAAATAATTATTTATTTGCTGACGAATCGCTGTGACAAATAAACAC
AGGTGATGTTATGGAATTAAATGAGTTAACTAACAAATTGTCAAATTTGGTGCCAATGACCGATTTTAAA
TTAGATAATCGAGCCAGTTTGCAATTGCTTAAATATATTGAAGCGTATACGAAGATAATACCCTTTAATT
CTGGCGATAAATATTGGAATGACTTTTTCTTTATGTCAGGAAATACGCCAGAGAAACTTGCAAAATTATA
TCAGAAAGAAATAGAACCCAATGGGGAGTTATTACCTCAGCAGGCTTTTTTGTTGGCGGTTTTGCGTTTA
TTGGAAACACCAATATCCTTATTAAATGTATTACCTGCTGCTCATCGTGAGCTCTATTATCGGGAGCTTT
TAGGCTTGTCTTCCCATGCGGCACAGCCTGATCAGGTTGCTTTATCTATGGAACTGAATTCGACAGTGAT
GGAACAGCTGCTCCCTGAAGGAACCCTGTTTGAGGCTGGTCAGGATGAACAAGGCAATGCATTGCAATAT
GCCCTGGATGCCAGTTTGCTGGCTAATCGTGGATATATCAGTGACTTGCGCTGGTTACGGAATGACGGGG
AAAAGCAATGGGTTACTTCTGCTCCATGGGATTTACAGGCACAGGTGTCACTGCCGTCTGATGGGATACG
ATTATTTGGTAAGACAAATAGTGATCAGCAGGTATTTGGTGGGGTGTTGATAACGTCATCACTTCTGGCG
ATGGAAGCGGGGATAAGGAAGATCATTGTTACTTTTGAGCAGGAGATGAACACCCAAGAACTGGTGGCAC
AGGTCAGCAGTGGAAATCAATGGCTAACATTGACGTCTGAGGTAAATAAGAAAGAGGTCACACTGACACT
GTCAGACAAAGAACCGGCAATCAGTGCGCCAGAGGATCTGGATAATCTCTTTTTCACGCAACCGGTACTC
AGGCTACAGGGAAAGGATAGTCAGGCACTGCCGGAGGTGACGGGTATCAGCGTTTCGGAAAAGGATGATA
CTAAGGATACCTCTTTTGAGATGTATCACTTAACACCATTTGGTTATAGCAGTGATATAGAGCCATTGGA
GGAAAATCCAGCGTTATATTTAGGCTTTACTGATGTAAAGCCAGGGCAAACACTGGCGCTGTATTGGAAA
TTAAAATCCCCGCAGCAACCAACCGTTTCCTGGTATTACCTGGATCAACATAATCAATGGGCTGAATTGG
ATTCATGGGTCAGTGATGGAACCCAGAATCTGTATCAGGATGGTACTTGGCACGTTGAGTTGCCTGTGGA
TGCATCCAATCAGGCAGAGCAGATGCCAGTTGGACGCTATTGGTTGCGGGCAGTGGTGGAGGTACCCGCT
CATGAGGGGGCGTTGGGGAAGGCTCCTTGGCTATATGGTCTAATCTATAACGCCATGACGGCAACCTTGG
TTAATGTAGATAGCATCAGTGACAGCCATTTCTTAACCCCTTTGCCTGCCAGCAGCATACAGCGGCCCGT
TGAACCCATCATTGTGTTGGCATCGGTCAACCAGCCTTGGGCATCATGGGGTGGACGTATACCTGAATCC
TACAGTGCCTTTTTTGAACGGATAGCTCAAAACCTGTCTCATCGAAACCGGTCCTTAACCTGGGGAAATA
TGGTGACATTACTCAAAGAGCGTTATGTCAGCATCTTTGATGTTAAGTATCCAGGTAATGATGAACTCAC
CAGAGTGCCAGCATTGGAGCAGCAGCAACTAACAGTGATTCCAGCAAACCGGTACAACGATAGCGATGAT
TCTCTGCGTCCGGTACTGAATCCTGCTCGTCTGCAAGAGATGGCTGATTGGTTGCAGCAGAAAGACTCTC
CCTGGGCCTCTATTGAGGTCAGGAATCCAGAATACTTGGATGTGAAAATCCATTACGAGGTGATTTTTAA
ACCTGATGTGAACGAAGATTTTGGCTATCGCCAGCTACAGCAGCAACTGTGTGAGGTGTATATGCCTTGG
AGCATAGATGAGCAGCGGCCCGTTGTATTGAATAACAGCATTAATTATTTCCAGTTGTTAGCCACTATTC
AACAGCAACCGCTGGTTGAGCGAGTCACTCGTCTGACACTACATCGGGCTGATTCTTCTGATGAGAGTGA
TGGTACAGCATCTGTGGAAGCCAAAGATAATGAAGTGCTTATTTTAGTCTGGGAAGAGGACGATAATCTG
CAATACCGAGGAAATGACTATGAGTAATCAGGATGCACTGTTTCATAGCGTTAAAGACGATATTCACTTT
GATACCTTGCTGGAACAAGCTCATCAGGTGATTGAAAAACAGGCTGAAAAACTGTGGAGTGATACGGCAG
AGCATGATCCGGGTATCACATTTTTGCAGGGAATCAGTTACGGTGTGTCAGATTTGGCTTACCGACATAC
ATTACCCCTGAAAGATTTACTGACTCCGGCGCCGGATGAGCAGCAGCAAGAGGGAATTTTTCCTGCCGAA
TTTGGCCCGCATAATACACTGACTTGTGGGCCGGTGACAGCGGATGATTATCGCAAGGCATTGTTAGATC
TACACAGCAGCGACAGCCTGGATGGTACTCAGCAGGATGAGGGGGATTTTCTGTTCCGGAGTGTGCAACT
GGTGCGTGAACCGGAAAAACAGCGTTATACCTATTGGTATGATGCAACCAAGAGGGAATATAGCTTTGTC
AACAGTGAAGGGGCTAAAGAGTTTACCTTGCGGGGGAATTACTGGTTGTATCTGGAACCAACCCGTTGGA
CTCAGGGTAATATTGCCGCTGCTACCAGACAACTGACAGAATTTTTGACTAAAAATCGCAATATTGGTGA
ATCTGTCAGCAACATTATCTGGCTACAACCGGTTGATCTGCCACTGTTGCTGGATGTTGAACTGGATGAT
GATGTAGGTGCACAGGATGTCCCCGGTATTTTTGCGGCGGTGTATAGCACCGCAGAGCAGTATCTGATGC
CTGGAGCACAGCGTTACCGTACGGAAGTACTGCAAAATGCTGGGATGAGCAATGATCAAATCTTCGAAGG
TCCATTATTGGAACATGGCTGGATACCAGAGCTGCCGGCAGCCCGTGATTATACTCAAAGGCTCACTCTC
AATCTTAGCCGGTTGGTAAATAGTCTGCTTGAGATTGAGGGCATTAAACATGTGAATCGTCTTCGTCTGG
ATGATAGCTTCGATAAAACTGCTATTGAACCCGTTAAGGGGGATACCTGGTCGTGGTCGATCAAAGAGGG
CTATTATCCACGTCTTTGGGGAGAAGACCCACTTAACCAATTGGCGCAACAAAATGGCCCGCTTAGGGTG
ATAGCCAAAGGAGGGATTAGCGTCAGTGTGAGTAAAGAGCAAATCCAGGCCAGTTTACCCAGTCAATCAC
TGATTCAAAATGAGCCGGTAATATTGGCTTACGGCCAGCACCGTGACGTTGGCAGCTATTATCCCGTCAG
TGATACTTTGCCGCCTTGCTATGGACTACAACATTCTTTGTCTGAAAGTGAACACTTATTGCCACTTCAT
CAATTTATGTTGCCATTTGAACAATTATTGGCCTGTGGTTGTCAACAGATAGCCATGCTCCCGCGGTTAC
TGGCTTTTCAGCGCGAAGGTTATGAGGTTTGGGGTGATCAGTGGCCCTTTAAGTCAGGCTCAGTGAATGA
TGACGCCCATCAAGATTATGCCCCTGCATTAAAGGATTTGTTAGGACAGATTGCGCTGGATAGTGATCAT
GAATTGGATATTATTAATTACTTGCTGGGTTACTTTGGCACACAGCGGGCACCGCGTACCTTTACGACAC
AACTCGATGATTTTCGTGCGGTCCAACAGGGTTATCTGGCCCAGCAACCGACATTGACTTACCACCGCTC
CAATATTCGTATCGATCAGGTATCGTCGCTACAAAAACGTATTGCTGCTCGCATGGGGCTGGGCGGTGAG
TTGTTTAAACCTCAACCGGATCTGAGCCAACTGCCTTTTTATTTGATTGAACATCGAGCGTTGCTGCCAG
TCAAACCCAATAGTCAGTTTGATAAGGAACAGAAACCAGCCTCGGTGACAGAGGAGGGGGGCAGCCAAAC
AGGTCAACATTATGTGGTCATTGAACAGAAGGGCATTGATGGCAAGCTGACACAGGGGCAAGTGATCAAT
TTAATTCTGTATGAAGGAGAGCAGGGAGAAACCCAATTTACGATACGCGGTCAGATGGTATTCAAAACCG
AGGGGGATAAGTTTTGGTTGGATGTGAATAATAGTGCGCAACTGGAATATAATCTGGCGCGGGTAATGAC
AGCAGCCAAGGCGAGTAAACTCTTTTGGCAAAACAGCCCGGTATGGATGGAGGATATGGGCTATCGTCTG
GCCTATGCTAGTGACCAATCCTCATTGCCTGTGAATCAACGGCGCTTGACCCGCACAGTGCAAACTCCAT
TCCCGCCGATGGTTGTTGTAGGTAGCGAAATCACCCTGTTAAAGCAGGTGGGGATAGTCAATTTAAAAAA
AGCGGAGTCAGAAAAACTTTATGCAAAAGTTGTTAGCTTTGATCGCATTGAAGGGACCTTGATTATTGAG
CGTTTGGGTAATTCCACTCTGGCTTTTCCTACCTCGGAAGAGGCGTGGCGGTATAGTTGGTATTTTTCGG
GGGAGAAATATGAAAGGACTGACCGCTTTTCATTTGTGATTAGCGTAGTAGTGAACAGTGACTTAATTAA
ATTGCCCGGTGTTGATCCCTATAAATTGGAAGAATGGGTGAAAGAAACGATTCTTACCGAATTTCCAGCT
CATATTTCTATGATTATCCATTGGATGGATCGGGAAGCCTTTTTAAATTTCGCCAATACCTATCAGCGTT
GGCAAAATAATGGTACGCCACTGGGGGATGCGGCTTATTCCATTCTAGAAAGTTTGACACTTGGTAAATT
GCCATCTGCCTTAAAAGGTGTTGGCACAATGCGTATTGCCACATCTAGTCAAAGAGAAGAAGTGGTGGGT
AGTAATGGTGATCAATGGAATACAGATGGAATAACCCAGAATGAATTATTCTATGTTCCTAAAGAGAGCT
AGGAAAAATAAATATCTGCCACTAATGATGTTGAATTAAATATGTTTTCTGGAGTTAATCATGAACGAAA
CTCGTTATAATGCAACTGTACAAGAACAACAAACATTATCTAATCCAAAAGCTGTTGGACCTGACATCGA
TAAATTAAAGGATAAATTTAAAGAGGGCAGTATTCCCCTGCAAACCGATTTCAATGAGTTAATTGATATT
GCCGATATTGGACGTAAAGCCTGTGGTCAAGCGCCACAACAAAATGGCCCAGGAGAAGGATTGAAATTGG
CTGATGACGGTACGCTTAATTTAAAAATAGGCACTTTTTCCAATAAAGACTTTTCTCCATTAATATTAAA
AGATGATGTTTTATCTGTAGATCTTGGTAGTGGTCTGACTAATGAAACCAATGGAATCTGTGTCGGTCAG
GGCGATGGTATTACAGTTAACACTAGCAATGTAGCTGTAAAACAAGGTAACGGAATTAGCGTTACTAGTA
GTGGTGGTGTTGCCGTTAAAGTTAGTGCTAATAAGGGACTTAGCGTTGATAGTAGTGGTGTTGCAGTTAA
AGTTAATACTGATAAGGGAATTAGCGTTGATGGTAATGGTGTTGCAGTTAAAGTTAATACTAGTAAAGGA
ATTAGCGTTGATAATACAGGTGTTGCAGTTATAGCTAATGCTAGTAAGGGAATTAGCGTTGATGGTAGTG
GTGTTGCAGTTATAGCTAATACTAGTAAAGGAATTAGCGTTGATGGTAGTGGTGTTGCAGTTATAGCTAA
TACTAGTAAAGGAATTAGCGTTGATAATACAGGTGTTGCAGTTATAGCTAATGCTAGTAAGGGAATTAGC
GTTGATGGTAGTGGTGTTGCAGTTATAGCTAATACTAGTAAAGGAATTAGCGTTGATGGTAGTGGTGTTG
CAGTTATAGCTAATACTAGTAAAGGAATTAGCGTTGATAGTAGTGGTGTTGCAGTTAAAGTTAAAGCTAA
TGGCGGAATTAAAGTAGATGCTAATGGTGTTGCAATTGATCCTAATAATGTACTCCCCAAGGGAGTGATT
GTAATGTTCTCTGGCAGTACTGCACCAACTGGTTGGGCGTTATGTGATGGCAATAATGGTACACCAAATT
TAATCGATCGATTTATTTTAGGTGGGAAAGGGACTGATATTAATGGAGTGAGTACTAATACAGCTTCAGG
TACTAAAAATAGTAAGTTATTCGATTTCAGTTCTGATGAAGCTACATTAACTATTGATGGTAAAACACTG
GGGAGAGCATTATCGTTACAGCAAATACCTAATCATGCACACTTTAGTGGAATAATTATGGATACAGAGA
AAGTTAATTATTATGGAAGTAAAAAAATCACAACAAATGTGTGGGGTGTAACAACAGGAGATAATACTTC
AGTACGATATATTTATAAGTCATCAGGTGTACTTGACTCTAACAATAATGTCTCCAACAGTACCTTAGGC
GGAAACAGTCTGCAGACGCACGATCATGATATTAAGATAACGGGCACAGGAAAACATTCTCACAAAAACA
AAGTAACAGTCCCTTATTATATTCTGGCTTTCATCATAAAGCTTTAATATATATGAAAAATTGAAAATAT
AAATTATCCATTAATAATAAAGAGGATATTAGCATGACTTCGGAGCCAAATCTGTTAAACCGGATTACAA
TTACTATTGAAGCTAATAATCAACAAGTAGCTAGAAAAGTATTGCATGGCTCCTTGCTTAATCAAGCTAA
TATAAATAAATTATTTAATTCATACTTTAATGAATATGAAATTAATAGGGGTGTTTATTTAGAAACATTA
ATCCTGAATCTTGGTACGATAAATTTCCATGATTTTAATTCATTGTTTCCTACTCTCCTAAAAGCTGCAT
TGAATAAAGAATTCAGTCAATATCAGATAAACAACCATAGGGAAGAAATGCTATTTAATGAGACAATATC
AAATCAAGCTACTGATAAGTCTTACATATTTGGCGATAACAAATTAATTGATGCAGAGAATTTCATTCAC
TTTTTATATCAAAAGCATTCCACATTAAATCTAGTAGAAGCAATGGGAAATAATGGTATTGAAAAATTAA
CAAATCAGTTAACACAAATAGAAAATAAATTTGCGTTATTATTGGCAAAAAGTTGTTTGTCTGAGGAAGG
CTTAAAACGACTCTTGGCTATCAAACAACCCGATTTATTAATCGCTATCAATCGCAGATTATCTGAAAGA
ATAAATAGACCACAATATCAGGAGAAGCTTGTTTCCTGCGGACAACTGATATTTAGTGCTCTGGGATATA
TACAACAGTACAATATACAGGAAATTCCTAAACCGGATGAAAAAGTTATTGCACGCATAACAACTGAACT
TAATAATAATGGTTTGCTTAATACAATACCTATTATTACACTATTTCGTCAGAGTGGGATTAACGATTCA
TCACTAAATGATTGGCTAAAGAAAATCTGGCAGGTGAGATCAATTTCACAGTTATGCAGAAAGTATCTTT
CTGCTAAGGAATACCAATATCTGTCAGAACATTTTGTTTCAAAGAGCGTCGATAAAAATAGATATGATGA
AGAGCCCGTAAATCAGAGCATATTATCAAGGTTGAATAATAATTCCATTAAAGAAGGAAATAATCACAGT
CAACTCTGTACTCTCAGTAGACTATATTCTGAACCCGTTGTATTACCTGAACAAACCATTCTACGTCAGG
TTAGTAATACAGTAGATCAGAGCATATTATCAAGGTTGAATAATGCCTCCATTAAAGAAGGAAATAACCA
AAGTCAACTTCGCACTCTCAGTAGACTATATTCTGAGCCCGTTGCATTACCTGAACAAACCATTCCACGT
CAGGTTAGTAATACAGGTATATTAATTCTATGGCCAATGCTACCTACACTATTTAACCAGCTTGGTCTAC
TTGAGAAAAAGAAATTTATCCATCGTCAGGCCCAGTTTAATGCCGTTGATTTTCTTGATTACCTGATTTG
GGGAACCGAAGATGTGAAAGTGGAACGAAAGGTTTTGAATAATGTTCTATGTGGGTTAATGGCTGATGAA
ATTACTGAACCAATGCCTATTGAACCAGAAAAACAATGGATAATAATTCAATGGCTGGACGCTATTATCT
CCCAACTTTCTGGCTGGAAAAAGTTAAGTCGTAATGACGTCCGTCAATTATTTCTACAACGACCAGGAGA
ATTACTGATCAATGAACAGGAAATTAAAATCACAATACAGCAACAACCATTTGATGCTCTGTTAACTGAT
TGGCCGTGGCCAATGAATATGGCTTGTTTTAGCTGGTTGAGTCAACCATTAACCATTACGTGGTTATAAC
CATTGACCACAATGACTTAGTCTGAGTAAAAAATATGAATATATCGCCTGTTTTTTATGATTCATTGAAT
CAGGATAACGACCGTGATCTATCGTTTTTATTTAGCGAACTGGAACGAATAGATCTCGCTCTTCAACACC
ATTTTTATTGTGTAGAAAGTCAGCGAAGTGAGCTCCTGGATGAGTTTCTGCTCACTGAGGCGGAAGTGGT
GACCAGGCTGGATAAGCCACTTGGTAAACCTCATTGGATAAATGATGATTATCTGGCGATATCGCAAAAG
GGCAATGTAAGCCTAATGGCAGCGTCCAGATTAATGGATCTGATCGAACGCTTTGAACTGACTGATTTTG
AGCGCGATGTTTTACTATTAGGCTTATTGCCCCATTTTGATAGCCGCTATTATCGACTGTTTTCGCTGAT
TCAAGGGGGACAACAGGGTCGATTACCTTCTTTTGCGCTGGCATTGGAACTGTTTTGCCACTCGGCGCTG
GAGAAACAGGTACAGCAAGCGAGTTTTCTGCACCGGGCACCTTTGATGGGTTGCCAGCTATTATCCATCG
ATACTAGTCAAAAAACGCTGGCCTGGCTCCAGACTCCCTTTATTACTGACAGCGGGGTATATCACTTTTT
ACTGGGGCATCACTACATTATGCCGGCTTTAGAACATTGTGCTGAGTGGTTAACACCGACAGGGATTGGC
TGTTATCCTGAAGGATTAAAACAAGTACTGGGTAACGTATTGTTATCTGACAACGATAATATTAGACCGA
TTGTCTTATTACGGGGAATGGCCGGCAGTGCCAGAGCTTATACCATTACTAATATGATGGCTTCAGAAGG
GAAGCAAACACTGCTGGTAGATATATCCAAACTTGCTGATAGCGATGAAAAAAACATTATTCTTCAGATA
AAGCATATTTTGCGGGAAACCCGCATGCATGGAGCATGTTTATTATTACGGAATTTTTGCTTGTTAGTGG
AACAGAATAAACAACTATTGGACTCCCTGTCAGAGTTATTGAATCAACCTGAATTAAGAATTGTTTGCCT
GATTGAGCCTTATTCCCCATTGGTATGGCTGAAAAAGATACCGGTATTACTGATTGAGATGCCACTTTTA
ACGCCTGCGGAAAAAGCCAGATTGTTAATTGCCAGCTTACCGGATAATTGTTCCGAGGATATTGATACGA
TAACTTTAAGCCAGCGTTACACTTTTAACCCAGAAACCCTGCCATTGATTTTGCAAGAGGCCCAGCTTTA
TCAACAGCAGCGAGATCCGCTGGATATCTTGCAGCAATGCGATATACGCCAGGCATTAAATTTGCGTGCT
CAACAAAATTTCGGTCAATTGGCACAGCGGATTATTCCTAAGCGCTCATTAAAGGATTTATTGGTATCCG
ATGAGATTGCTCAGCAGTTACGGGAAATACTCATAGCAATTAAGTATCGGGAACAGGTTCTGGCGGGAGG
GTTTAAAGATAAAATTGCCTATGGCACTGGTATCAGCGCCCTGTTTTATGGTGATTCAGGCACTGGAAAA
ACCATGGCAGCAGAAGTGATTGCTGACCACATTGGCGTTGACTTAATAAAAGTGGATTTATCTACAGTAG
TGAATAAATACATCGGTGAAACAGAAAAAAACTTATCCCGTATTTTCGATTTGGCGGAACAGGATGCAGG
GGTATTATTCTTTGATGAAGCTGACGCACTGTTTGGTAAACGCAGTGAAACTAAAGATTCCCAGGACAGA
CATGCCAATATTGAAGTTTCTTACTTATTACAGCGCCTGGAGAATTACCCGGGTCTGGTCATTTTATCCA
CCAATAATCGTGGTCATTTAGACAGTGCTTTTAATCGTCGTTTTACTTTCATTACCCGTTTTACTTACCC
GGATGAAAAAATCCGTAAAAAAATGTGGCAGGAAATTTGGCCTAGAAATATAAAAATATCGGAAGATATC
GATTTTAACGAATTAGCTCAACGAACAAGCGTGACTGGCGCGAATATCCGCAATATTGCTTTATTGTCTT
CATTCTTTGCTTCAGAGCAGGGGAATGATGAAGTCAGTAATGAAAATATTGAAATTGCATTGAAGCGTGA
ATTAGCTAAAGTCGGACGATTAACATTTTAAAAGTTATCACAATGAAAGTATTGAAATATTAAATAAATT
TATTACCAAAAAGTTATCACGATATAATTTAAGAGAGGTTTTTTATGTTAAACACGCAAACTATTATTGA
TGTCAATAAGGCAATGGATGCCATGCTGCGCGCATATCTGAATCAAGATATTGCCATTCGTTTTGATCTA
CCTGAATTGGATACTATGCAATCTGATGCGATGGTAAGTATCTTTCTTTATGACATTCATGAAGATTTAC
AGCTTCGCTCGGCAGAATCAAGAGGGTTTGATGTTTATGCCGGGAGGTTATTGCCTGGTTGGGTAAATAT
TAAATGTAACTATCTGATTACCTATTGGGAAGCTTCTAAGCCAGCGACTGATGCCAGCAGTCCGGATAGC
CAACCTGATAACCAGGCAATACAAGTGATGTCACAAGTATTAAATGCCTTGATTAATAATCGTCAATTGG
CAGGTATTCCTGGTGCTTATACTCAGGTTGTACCGCCTAAAGAGAGTTTAAATAGCCTGGGGAATTTCTG
GCAATCACTGGGTAATCGCCCACGGCTTTCTCTCAATTATTCAGTGACAGTACCTGTTAGCCTAAACGAT
GGTCAGGATAGCGCGACTCCGGTTACCGCGGTTTCTTCTACAGTGGAACAAACGGCATCGCTCAGTCAAG
AAGTGGTTAGTCATGCTTTACGCGAATTACTCATTACGGAATTAGGAGGAGGAGAGGATAACCGGTTGGT
ACTGAGTAAAGTTGAATTATCCGCAGTGAAAGAGACGATGACTCAAGACAGTCCGGCTCAGATGATTATA
TTGTTGTCTGTTTCAGGCATTACACGACAGGAATATTTGAAGGAAATTGATAATATCTTTGATCGTTGGG
TAAATAATGCTGAAGTTATTACCACTATTGATGATTGTGGGATTAGAATTGAAAGTATAACGAAAGATAA
TCTTGTAGGAATTTAAATTTTTTTAATTAAATAAAGGAATTAATATTGATTTGATAGAGCATGTAATCAA
TAACTTCTATGAAAATGTTGAAAAACAATACACGGAAACACTTAACTTACAATTAAATTGTTAAAGGAGA
TGATGATAAGAATGGTCAGTCACCAGATAAAATGATCTCTGGTCAATTTTAGGAAAGCTGAAAAAACCTG
ACCAAATGCGTCGTAAATTCTATGCTTAGAAAGACTCGGTGCCAGTGTAATACCTAAGATATGGTTTTTA
TTTCCATATCTGTTCGAAAACTTAGAAATAACAAGTTCAACAATAACCAGGGACTTTAAATATCGGATCC
TTGTCGGGAAGATGCGTGATCTGATCCTTCAACTCAGCAAAAGTTCGATTTATTCAACAAAGCCGCCGTC
CCGTCAAGTCAGCGTAATGCTCTGCCAGTGTTACAACCAATTAACCAATTCTGATTAGAAAAACTCATCG
AGCATCAAATGAAACTGCAATTTATTCATATCAGGATTATCAATACCATATTTTTGAAAAAGCCGTTTCT
GTAATGAAGGAGAAAACTCACCGAGGCAGTTCCATAGGATGGCAAGATCCTGGTATCGGTCTGCGATTCC
GACTCGTCCAACATCAATACAACCTATTAATTTCCCCTCGTCAAAAATAAGGTTATCAAGTGAGAAATCA
CCATGAGTGACGACTGAATCCGGTGAGAATGGCAAAAGCTTATGCATTTCTTTCCAGACTTGTTCAACAG
GCCAGCCATTACGCTCGTCATCAAAATCACTCGCATCAACCAAACCGTTATTCATTCGTGATTGCGCCTG
AGCGAGACGAAATACGCGATCGCTGTTAAAAGGACAATTACAAACAGGAATCGAATGCAACCGGCGCAGG
AACACTGCCAGCGCATCAACAATATTTTCACCTGAATCAGGATATTCTTCTAATACCTGGAATGCTGTTT
TCCCGGGGATCGCAGTGGTGAGTAACCATGCATCATCAGGAGTACGGATAAAATGCTTGATGGTCGGAAG
AGGCATAAATTCCGTCAGCCAGTTTAGTCTGACCATCTCATCTGTAACATCATTGGCAACGCTACCTTTG
CCATGTTTCAGAAACAACTCTGGCGCATCGGGCTTCCCATACAATCGATAGATTGTCGCACCTGATTGCC
CGACATTATCGCGAGCCCATTTATACCCATATAAATCAGCATCCATGTTGGAATTTAATCGCGGCCTCGA
GCAAGACGTTTCCCGTTGAATATGGCTCATAACACCCCTTGTATTACTGTTTATGTAAGCAGACAGTTTT
ATTGTTCATGATGATATATTTTTATCTTGTGCAATGTAACATCAGAGATTTTGAGACACAACGTGGCTTT
CGACTTCCGGCAAGCTATACGCGCCCTAGAATTGTCAATTTTAATCCTCTGTTTATCGGCAGTTCGTAGA
GCGCGCCGTGCGTCCCGAGCGATACTGAGCGAAGCAAGTGCGTCGAGCAGTGCCCGCTTGTTCCTGAAAT
GCCAGTAAAGCGCTGGCTGCTGAACCCCCAGCCGGAACTGACCCCACAAGGCC
